>Addgene plasmid #87712 | PKAsub-TagRFPT-CAAX | addgene full sequence | sequence record 176157 | Addgene NGS Result
CATCATCATCATCATCATGGTATGGCTAGCATGACTGGTGGACAGCAAATGGGTCGGGATCTGTACGACG
ATGACGATAAGGATCCCGGATTGAGGCGCGCGACGCTGGTTGACGGCGGCAGCGAGCTCATGAGCGAGCT
GATTAAGGAGAACATGCACATGAAGCTGTACATGGAGGGCACCGTGAACAACCACCACTTCAAGTGCACA
TCCGAGGGCGAAGGCAAGCCCTACGAGGGCACCCAGACCATGAGAATCAAGGTGGTCGAGGGCGGCCCTC
TCCCCTTCGCCTTCGACATCCTGGCTACCAGCTTCATGTACGGCAGCAGAACCTTCATCAACCACACCCA
GGGCATCCCCGATTTCTTTAAGCAGTCCTTCCCTGAGGGCTTCACATGGGAGAGAGTCACCACATACGAA
GACGGGGGCGTGCTGACCGCTACCCAGGACACCAGCCTCCAGGACGGCTGCCTCATCTACAACGTCAAGA
TCAGAGGGGTGAACTTCCCATCCAACGGCCCTGTGATGCAGAAGAAAACACTCGGCTGGGAGGCCAACAC
CGAGATGCTGTACCCCGCTGACGGCGGCCTGGAAGGCAGAACCGACATGGCCCTGAAGCTCGTGGGCGGG
GGCCACCTGATCTGCAACTTCAAGACCACATACAGATCCAAGAAACCCGCTAAGAACCTCAAGATGCCCG
GCGTCTACTATGTGGACCACAGACTGGAAAGAATCAAGGAGGCCGACAAAGAGACCTACGTCGAGCAGCA
CGAGGTGGCTGTGGCCAGATACTGCGACCTCCCTAGCAAACTGGGGCACAAGGAATTCAAGAAGAAGAAG
AAGAGCAAGACCAAGTGCGTGATCATGTAATCTAGAGGGCCCTATTCTATAGTGTCACCTAAATGCTAGA
GCTCGCTGATCAGCCTCGACTGTGCCTTCTAGTTGCCAGCCATCTGTTGTTTGCCCCTCCCCCGTGCCTT
CCTTGACCCTGGAAGGTGCCACTCCCACTGTCCTTTCCTAATAAAATGAGGAAATTGCATCGCATTGTCT
GAGTAGGTGTCATTCTATTCTGGGGGGTGGGGTGGGGCAGGACAGCAAGGGGGAGGATTGGGAAGACAAT
AGCAGGCATGCTGGGGATGCGGTGGGCTCTATGGCTTCTGAGGCGGAAAGAACCAGCTGGGGCTCTAGGG
GGTATCCCC
[124 nt withheld, positions 1200-1323]
C
[91 nt withheld, positions 1325-1415]
A
[49 nt withheld, positions 1417-1465]
CCTTTGACGTTGGAGTCCACGTTCTTT
[37 nt withheld, positions 1493-1529]
ACCCTATCTCGGTCTATTCTTTTGATTTATAAGGGATTTTGCCGATTTCGGCCTATTGGTTAAAAAATGA
GCTGATTTAACAAAAATTTAACGCGAATTAATTCTGTGGAATGTGTGTCAGTTAGGGTGTGGAAAGTCCC
CAGGCTCCCCAGCAGGCAGAAGTATGCAAAGCATGCATCTCAATTAGTCAGCAACCAGGTGTGGAAAGTC
CCCAGGCTCCCCAGCAGGCAGAAGTATGCAAAGCATGCATCTCAATTAGTCAGCAACCATAGTCCCGCCC
CTAACTCCGCCCATCCCGCCCCTAACTCCGCCCAGTTCCGCCCATTCTCCGCCCCATGGCTGACTAATTT
TTTTTATTTATGCAGAGGCCGAGGCCGCCTCTGCCTCTGAGCTATTCCAGAAGTAGTGAGGAGGCTTTTT
TGGAGGCCTAGGCTTTTGCAAAAAGCTCCCGGGAGCTTGTATATCCATTTTCGGATCTGATCAAGAGACA
GGATGAGGATCGTTTCGCATGATTGAACAAGATGGATTGCACGCAGGTTCTCCGGCCGCTTGGGTGGAGA
GGCTATTCGGCTATGACTGGGCACAACAGACAATCGGCTGCTCTGATGCCGCCGTGTTCCGGCTGTCAGC
GCAGGGGCGCCCGGTTCTTTTTGTCAAGACCGACCTGTCCGGTGCCCTGAATGAACTGCAGGACGAGGCA
GCGCGGCTATCGTGGCTGGCCACGACGGGCGTTCCTTGCGCAGCTGTGCTCGACGTTGTCACTGAAGCGG
GAAGGGACTGGCTGCTATTGGGCGAAGTGCCGGGGCAGGATCTCCTGTCATCTCACCTTGCTCCTGCCGA
GAAAGTATCCATCATGGCTGATGCAATGCGGCGGCTGCATACGCTTGATCCGGCTACCTGCCCATTCGAC
CACCAAGCGAAACATCGCATCGAGCGAGCACGTACTCGGATGGAAGCCGGTCTTGTCGATCAGGATGATC
TGGACGAAGAGCATCAGGGGCTCGCGCCAGCCGAACTGTTCGCCAGGCTCAAGGCGCGCATGCCCGACGG
CGAGGATCTCGTCGTGACCCATGGCGATGCCTGCTTGCCGAATATCATGGTGGAAAATGGCCGCTTTTCT
GGATTCATCGACTGTGGCCGGCTGGGTGTGGCGGACCGCTATCAGGACATAGCGTTGGCTACCCGTGATA
TTGCTGAAGAGCTTGGCGGCGAATGGGCTGACCGCTTCCTCGTGCTTTACGGTATCGCCGCTCCCGATTC
GCAGCGCATCGCCTTCTATCGCCTTCTTGACGAGTTCTTCTGAGCGGGACTCTGGGGTTCGAAATGACCG
ACCAAGCGACGCCCAACCTGCCATCACGAGATTTCGATTCCACCGCCGCCTTCTATGAAAGGTTGGGCTT
CGGAATCGTTTTCCGGGACGCCGGCTGGATGATCCTCCAGCGCGGGGATCTCATGCTGGAGTTCTTCGCC
CACCCCAACTTGTTTATTGCAGCTTATAATGGTTACAAATAAAGCAATAGCATCACAAATTTCACAAATA
AAGCATTTTTTTCACTGCATTCTAGTTGTGGTTTGTCCAAACTCATCAATGTATCTTATCATGTCTGTAT
ACCGTCGACCTCTAGCTAGAGCTTGGCGTAATCATGGTCATAGCTGTTTCCTGTGTGAAATTGTTATCCG
CTCACAATTCCACACAACATACGAGCCGGAAGCATAAAGTGTAAAGCCTGGGGTGCCTAATGAGTGAGCT
AACTCACATTAATTGCGTTGCGCTCACTGCCCGCTTTCCAGTCGGGAAACCTGTCGTGCCAGCTGCATTA
ATGAATCGGCCAACGCGCGGGGAGAGGCGGTTTGCGTATTGGGCGCTCTTCCGCTTCCTCGCTCACTGAC
TCGCTGCGCTCGGTCGTTCGGCTGCGGCGAGCGGTATCAGCTCACTCAAAGGCGGTAATACGGTTATCCA
CAGAATCAGGGGATAACGCAGGAAAGAACATGTGAGCAAAAGGCCAGCAAAAGGCCAGGAACCGTAAAAA
GGCCGCGTTGCTGGCGTTTTTCCATAGGCTCCGCCCCCCTGACGAGCATCACAAAAATCGACGCTCAAGT
CAGAGGTGGCGAAACCCGACAGGACTATAAAGATACCAGGCGTTTCCCCCTGGAAGCTCCCTCGTGCGCT
CTCCTGTTCCGACCCTGCCGCTTACCGGATACCTGTCCGCCTTTCTCCCTTCGGGAAGCGTGGCGCTTTC
TCATAGCTCACGCTGTAGGTATCTCAGTTCGGTGTAGGTCGTTCGCTCCAAGCTGGGCTGTGTGCACGAA
CCCCCCGTTCAGCCCGACCGCTGCGCCTTATCCGGTAACTATCGTCTTGAGTCCAACCCGGTAAGACACG
ACTTATCGCCACTGGCAGCAGCCACTGGTAACAGGATTAGCAGAGCGAGGTATGTAGGCGGTGCTACAGA
GTTCTTGAAGTGGTGGCCTAACTACGGCTACACTAGAAGAACAGTATTTGGTATCTGCGCTCTGCTGAAG
CCAGTTACCTTCGGAAAAAGAGTTGGTAGCTCTTGATCCGGCAAACAAACCACCGCTGGTAGCGGTGGTT
TTTTTGTTTGCAAGCAGCAGATTACGCGCAGAAAAAAAGGATCTCAAGAAGATCCTTTGATCTTTTCTAC
GGGGTCTGACGCTCAGTGGAACGAAAACTCACGTTAAGGGATTTTGGTCATGAGATTATCAAAAAGGATC
TTCACCTAGATCCTTTTAAATTAAAAATGAAGTTTTAAATCAATCTAAAGTATATATGAGTAAACTTGGT
CTGACAGTTACCAATGCTTAATCAGTGAGGCACCTATCTCAGCGATCTGTCTATTTCGTTCATCCATAGT
TGCCTGACTCCCCGTCGTGTAGATAACTACGATACGGGAGGGCTTACCATCTGGCCCCAGTGCTGCAATG
ATACCGCGAGACCCACGCTCACCGGCTCCAGATTTATCAGCAATAAACCAGCCAGCCGGAAGGGCCGAGC
GCAGAAGTGGTCCTGCAACTTTATCCGCCTCCATCCAGTCTATTAATTGTTGCCGGGAAGCTAGAGTAAG
TAGTTCGCCAGTTAATAGTTTGCGCAACGTTGTTGCCATTGCTACAGGCATCGTGGTGTCACGCTCGTCG
TTTGGTATGGCTTCATTCAGCTCCGGTTCCCAACGATCAAGGCGAGTTACATGATCCCCCATGTTGTGCA
AAAAAGCGGTTAGCTCCTTCGGTCCTCCGATCGTTGTCAGAAGTAAGTTGGCCGCAGTGTTATCACTCAT
GGTTATGGCAGCACTGCATAATTCTCTTACTGTCATGCCATCCGTAAGATGCTTTTCTGTGACTGGTGAG
TACTCAACCAAGTCATTCTGAGAATAGTGTATGCGGCGACCGAGTTGCTCTTGCCCGGCGTCAATACGGG
ATAATACCGCGCCACATAGCAGAACTTTAAAAGTGCTCATCATTGGAAAACGTTCTTCGGGGCGAAAACT
CTCAAGGATCTTACCGCTGTTGAGATCCAGTTCGATGTAACCCACTCGTGCACCCAACTGATCTTCAGCA
TCTTTTACTTTCACCAGCGTTTCTGGGTGAGCAAAAACAGGAAGGCAAAATGCCGCAAAAAAGGGAATAA
GGGCGACACGGAAATGTTGAATACTCATACTCTTCCTTTTTCAATATTATTGAAGCATTTATCAGGGTTA
TTGTCTCATGAGCGGATACATATTTGAATGTATTTAGAAAAATAAACAAATAGGGGTTCCGCGCACATTT
CCCCGAAAAGTGCCACCTGACGTCGACGGATCGGGAGATCTCCCGATCCCCTATGGTGCACTCTCAGTAC
AATCTGCTCTGATGCCGCATAGTTAAGCCAGTATCTGCTCCCTGCTTGTGTGTTGGAGGTCGCTGAGTAG
TGCGCGAGCAAAATTTAAGCTACAACAAGGCAAGGCTTGACCGACAATTGCATGAAGAATCTGCTTAGGG
TTAGGCGTTTTGCGCTGCTTCGCGATGTACGGGCCAGATATACGCGTTGACATTGATTATTGACTAGTTA
TTAATAGTAATCAATTACGGGGTCATTAGTTCATAGCCCATATATGGAGTTCCGCGTTACATAACTTACG
GTAAATGGCCCGCCTGGCTGACCGCCCAACGACCCCCGCCCATTGACGTCAATAATGACGTATGTTCCCA
TAGTAACGCCAATAGGGACTTTCCATTGACGTCAATGGGTGGAGTATTTACGGTAAACTGCCCACTTGGC
AGTACATCAAGTGTATCATATGCCAAGTACGCCCCCTATTGACGTCAATGACGGTAAATGGCCCGCCTGG
CATTATGCCCAGTACATGACCTTATGGGACTTTCCTACTTGGCAGTACATCTACGTATTAGTCATCGCTA
TTACCATGGTGATGCGGTTTTGGCAGTACATCAATGGGCGTGGATAGCGGTTTGACTCACGGGGATTTCC
AAGTCTCCACCCCATTGACGTCAATGGGAGTTTGTTTTGGCACCAAAATCAACGGGACTTTCCAAAATGT
CGTAACAACTCCGCCCCATTGACGCAAATGGGCGGTAGGCGTGTACGGTGGGAGGTCTATATAAGCAGAG
CTCTCTGGCTAACTAGAGAACCCACTGCTTACTGGCTTATCGAAATTAATACGACTCACTATAGGGAGAC
CCAAGCTTGCGGCCGCCACCATGGTGCGGGGTTCT
Features (pLannotate 1.2.2; 24 found; start..end, strand, type, name):
      1..21      +  CDS            capTEV™ (fragment): composite tag for in vivo biotinylation, TEV protease cleavage, and 6xHis tagging
     22..54      +  CDS            T7 tag (gene 10 leader): leader peptide from bacteriophage T7 gene 10 promotes efficient translation in E. coli
     58..81      +  CDS            Xpress™ tag: Xpress™ epitope tag, including an enterokinase recognition and cleavage site
    130..822     +  CDS            TagRFP: TagRFP is a basic (constitutively fluorescent) red fluorescent protein published in 2007, derived from Entacmaea quadricolor. It has very low acid sensitivity.
    886..904     -  promoter       SP6 promoter: promoter for bacteriophage SP6 RNA polymerase
    930..1154    +  polyA_signal   bGH poly(A) signal: bovine growth hormone polyadenylation signal
   1158..1179    +  promoter       SV40 promoter (fragment): SV40 enhancer and early promoter
   1200..1628    +  rep_origin     f1 ori (sequence partly withheld): f1 bacteriophage origin of replication; arrow indicates direction of (+) strand synthesis
   1642..1971    +  promoter       SV40 promoter: SV40 enhancer and early promoter
   2038..2829    +  CDS            neo: KKA2_KLEPN - Also known as kan, nptII. Experimental evidence at protein level: Swiss-Prot protein existence level 1. Resistance to kanamycin, neomycin, paromomycin, ribostamycin, butirosin and gentamicin B. From Klebsiella pneumoniae.
   2853..3011    +  CDS            ble (fragment): BLE_KLEPN - Experimental evidence at protein level: Swiss-Prot protein existence level 1. Binding protein with a strong affinity to the bleomycin family of antibiotics. Binds to CL990; an antimitotic-antibiotic compound. From Klebsiella pneumoniae.
   3006..3127    +  polyA_signal   SV40 poly(A) signal: SV40 polyadenylation signal
   3200..3216    -  protein_bind   lac operator: The lac repressor binds to the lac operator to inhibit transcription in E. coli. This inhibition can be relieved by adding lactose or isopropyl-β-D-thiogalactopyranoside (IPTG). lac repressor encoded by lacI
   3224..3254    -  promoter       lac promoter: promoter for the E. coli lac operon
   3269..3290    -  protein_bind   CAP binding site: CAP binding activates transcription in the presence of cAMP. E. coli catabolite activator protein
   3303..3395    -  CDS            lacI (fragment): lac repressor; lacI; The lac repressor binds to the lac operator to inhibit transcription in E. coli. This inhibition can be relieved by adding lactose or isopropyl-β-D-thiogalactopyranoside (IPTG).
   3578..4166    -  rep_origin     ori: high-copy-number ColE1/pMB1/pBR322/pUC origin of replication
   4337..5197    -  CDS            AmpR: β-lactamase; bla; confers resistance to ampicillin, carbenicillin, and related antibiotics
   5198..5302    -  promoter       AmpR promoter: bla
   5361..5413    -  misc_feature   bom (fragment): basis of mobility region from pBR322
   5568..5947    +  enhancer       CMV enhancer: human cytomegalovirus immediate early enhancer
   5948..6151    +  promoter       CMV promoter: human cytomegalovirus (CMV) immediate early promoter
   6147..6180    +  LTR            5' LTR (truncated) (fragment): truncated 5' long terminal repeat (LTR) from HIV-1
   6196..6214    +  promoter       T7 promoter: promoter for bacteriophage T7 RNA polymerase
