[The description below was written by a language model from this plasmid's Addgene catalogue record and pLannotate feature annotations shown in this document.]
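Description:
PKAsub-TagRFPT-CAAX is a mammalian expression plasmid built on the pcDNA3 backbone (about 6.25 kb in total). It encodes the substrate-bearing half of bimFLINC-AKAR, a two-part reporter for imaging protein kinase A activity at super-resolution. It replicates in E. coli from a high-copy ColE1/pUC-type origin under ampicillin selection (AmpR). It also carries an f1 origin and an SV40 promoter-driven neomycin phosphotransferase cassette with an SV40 poly(A) signal, which allows G418 selection of transfected mammalian cells.

The roughly 0.8 kb synthetic insert lies between BamHI and EcoRI sites, downstream of the CMV enhancer/promoter and upstream of the bovine growth hormone polyadenylation signal. T7 and SP6 phage promoters flank the cloning region. The open reading frame begins with backbone-derived N-terminal tags: 6xHis (which the automated annotation calls a capTEV fragment), the T7 gene 10 leader and the Xpress epitope. These are followed by a PKA substrate sequence, which is not separately annotated in the feature table. Next comes the red fluorescent protein TagRFP-T (annotated as TagRFP), and the frame ends with a C-terminal targeting sequence from Kras, whose CAAX motif anchors the fusion at the plasma membrane. A few short annotated fragments, such as the ble, lacI and HIV-1 LTR matches, are most likely backbone remnants or annotation artefacts rather than functional parts.

The plasmid is meant to be co-expressed with a partner construct encoding Dronpa fused to an FHA1 domain, a type of phosphoamino-acid-binding module. In this kind of design, phosphorylation of the substrate by PKA would be expected to recruit the FHA1 fusion and bring Dronpa close to TagRFP-T. The resulting change in fluorescence behaviour would then report kinase activity at the membrane in living cells.
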