Addgene plasmid #87712: PKAsub-TagRFPT-CAAX
Purpose: Encodes C-terminal (substrate) fragment of bimolecular super-resolution PKA activity reporter (bimFLINC-AKAR); targeted to plasma membrane; use in conjunction with Dronpa-FHA1 (Addgene #87711).
Depositing lab: Jin Zhang. Depositing organization: University of California, San Diego (UCSD). Publication: Genetically encoded biosensors for visualizing live-cell biochemical activity at super-resolution. Mo GC, Ross B, Hertel F, Manna P, Yang X, Greenwald E, Booth C, Plummer AM, Tenner B, Chen Z, Wang Y, Kennedy EJ, Cole PA, Fleming KG, Palmer A, Jimenez R, Xiao J, Dedecker P, Zhang J. Nat Methods. 2017 Apr;14(4):427-434. doi: 10.1038/nmeth.4221. Epub 2017 Mar 13. PubMed 28288122.
Backbone
  Vector backbone: pcDNA3
  Backbone manufacturer: Invitrogen
  Backbone size w/o insert (bp): 5500
  Total vector size (bp): 6255
  Vector type: Mammalian Expression
  Selectable markers: Neomycin (select with G418)
Growth in bacteria
  Bacterial resistance: Ampicillin, 100 μg/mL
  Growth temperature: 37°C
  Growth strain: DH5alpha
  Copy number: High Copy
Gene/Insert
  Gene/Insert name: PKAsub-TagRFPT-CAAX
  Species: Synthetic
  Insert size (bp): 784
  Promoter: CMV
  Tag / fusion protein: C-terminal targeting sequence from Kras (C terminal on insert); 6xHis (N terminal on backbone); T7 tag (gene 10 leader) (N terminal on backbone); Xpress (TM) tag (N terminal on backbone)
  Cloning method: Restriction Enzyme; 5′ cloning site BamHI (not destroyed); 3′ cloning site EcoRI (not destroyed)
  Sequencing primers: 5′ T7 forward; 3′ BGH reverse
Terms and licenses: Academic/Nonprofit Terms; Industry Terms: Not Available to Industry
How to cite: PKAsub-TagRFPT-CAAX was a gift from Jin Zhang (Addgene plasmid # 87712 ; http://n2t.net/addgene:87712 ; RRID:Addgene_87712)
